>Addgene plasmid #20180 | h3.7SP-Crtta | addgene partial sequence | sequence record 26013 | 20180 with SV40pA-R
TAAACAGTTAACAACAACAATTGCATTCATTTTATGTTTCAGGTTCAGGGGGAGGTGTGGGAGGTTTTTT
AAAGCAAGTAAAACCTCTACAAATGTGGTATGGCTGATTATGATCATGAACAGACTGTGAGGACTGAGGG
GCCTGAAATGAGCCTTGGGACTGTGAATCTAAAATACACAAACAATTAGAATCAGTAGTTTAACACATTA
TACACTTAAAAATTTTATATTTACCTTAGAGCTTTAAATCTCTGTAGGTAGTTTGTCCAATTATGTCACA
CCACAGAAGTAAGGTTCCTTCACAAAGATCCCAAGCTTGAATTCCCCCTACCCACCGTACTCGTCAATTC
CAAGGGCATCGGTAAACATCTGCTCAAACTCGAAGTCGGCCATATCCAGAGCGCCGTAGGGGGCGGAGTC
GTGGGGGGTAAATCCCGGACCCGGGGAATCCCCGTCCCCCAACATGTCCAGATCGAAATCGTCTAGCGCG
TCGGCATGCGCCATCGCCACGTCCTC
