[The description below was written by a language model from this plasmid's Addgene catalogue record.]
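Description:
h3.7SP-Crtta is a mammalian expression plasmid built on the pUC18 cloning backbone (about 2.7 kb), which is propagated in E. coli and selected with ampicillin. It carries an insert of roughly 5.1 kb, placed between EheI and NotI sites that both remain intact, so the cassette can in principle be released from the bacterial backbone. No feature table accompanies the record, so finer details such as a polyadenylation signal, introns or the exact version of the transactivator are not stated.

The insert joins the human surfactant protein C (SFTPC) promoter, the "3.7" in the name denoting the 3.7SP-C promoter fragment cloned by the depositing lab, to the reverse tetracycline transactivator (rtTA) obtained from the Tet Systems source. SFTPC is a gene of the respiratory epithelium, so its promoter confines rtTA production to lung epithelial cells. rtTA is the Tet-On component: it binds tetracycline operator sequences and activates transcription only in the presence of doxycycline or a related inducer. This plasmid is therefore the "driver" half of a two-part system and must be combined with a separate responder construct in which the gene of interest sits behind a tet-operator-containing promoter.

According to the depositor, the construct is used to express genes in the lung epithelium or in lung epithelial cells. The associated publication concerns conditional expression of fibroblast growth factor-7 in the developing and mature lung, in keeping with the use of this driver for inducible, lung-restricted control of a transgene.
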