Addgene plasmid #20180: h3.7SP-Crtta
Depositing lab: Jeffrey Whitsett. Depositing organization: Cincinnati Children's Hospital Medical Center. Publication: Conditional expression of fibroblast growth factor-7 in the developing and mature lung. Tichelaar JW, Lu W, Whitsett JA. J Biol Chem. 2000 Apr 21. 275(16):11858-64. 10.1074/jbc.275.16.11858 PubMed 10766812.
Backbone
  Vector backbone: pUC18
  Backbone manufacturer: NEB
  Backbone size w/o insert (bp): 2700
  Vector type: Mammalian Expression
Growth in bacteria
  Bacterial resistance: Ampicillin, 100 μg/mL
  Growth temperature: 37°C
  Growth strain: DH5alpha
  Copy number: Unknown
Gene/Insert
  Gene/Insert name: h3.7SP-Crtta (alt name: Sftpc-reverse tetracycline transactivator)
  Species: H. sapiens (human)
  Insert size (bp): 5100
  Entrez Gene: SFTPC (a.k.a. BRICD6, PSP-C, SFTP2, SMDP2, SP-C, SP5)
  Cloning method: Restriction Enzyme; 5′ cloning site EheI (not destroyed); 3′ cloning site NotI (not destroyed)
  Sequencing primers: 5′ M13_forward20; 3′ M13rev
Resource information
  A portion of this plasmid was derived from a plasmid made by: We cloned the promoter (3.7SP-C), Tet Systems the rtTA
Terms and licenses: Academic/Nonprofit Terms; Industry Terms: Not Available to Industry
Depositor comments: Used to express genes in the lung epithelium or lung epithelial cells
How to cite: h3.7SP-Crtta was a gift from Jeffrey Whitsett (Addgene plasmid # 20180 ; http://n2t.net/addgene:20180 ; RRID:Addgene_20180)
